>Addgene plasmid #108121 | NES-EGFP-P4Mx1 | depositor full sequence | sequence record 203929 | NES-EGFP-P4Mx1 sequence 5097 bps
TAGTTATTAATAGTAATCAATTACGGGGTCATTAGTTCATAGCCCATATATGGAGTTCCGCGTTACATAA
CTTACGGTAAATGGCCCGCCTGGCTGACCGCCCAACGACCCCCGCCCATTGACGTCAATAATGACGTATG
TTCCCATAGTAACGCCAATAGGGACTTTCCATTGACGTCAATGGGTGGAGTATTTACGGTAAACTGCCCA
CTTGGCAGTACATCAAGTGTATCATATGCCAAGTACGCCCCCTATTGACGTCAATGACGGTAAATGGCCC
GCCTGGCATTATGCCCAGTACATGACCTTATGGGACTTTCCTACTTGGCAGTACATCTACGTATTAGTCA
TCGCTATTACCATGGTGATGCGGTTTTGGCAGTACATCAATGGGCGTGGATAGCGGTTTGACTCACGGGG
ATTTCCAAGTCTCCACCCCATTGACGTCAATGGGAGTTTGTTTTGGCACCAAAATCAACGGGACTTTCCA
AAATGTCGTAACAACTCCGCCCCATTGACGCAAATGGGCGGTAGGCGTGTACGGTGGGAGGTCTATATAA
GCAGAGCTGGTTTAGTGAACCGTCAGATCCGCTAGCCACCATGGCTCTGCAGAAAAAGTTGGAAGAGCTT
GAGCTGGATGAGGCACCGGTCGCCACCATGGTGAGCAAGGGCGAGGAGCTGTTCACCGGGGTGGTGCCCA
TCCTGGTCGAGCTGGACGGCGACGTAAACGGCCACAAGTTCAGCGTGTCCGGCGAGGGCGAGGGCGATGC
CACCTACGGCAAGCTGACCCTGAAGTTCATCTGCACCACCGGCAAGCTGCCCGTGCCCTGGCCCACCCTC
GTGACCACCCTGACCTACGGCGTGCAGTGCTTCAGCCGCTACCCCGACCACATGAAGCAGCACGACTTCT
TCAAGTCCGCCATGCCCGAAGGCTACGTCCAGGAGCGCACCATCTTCTTCAAGGACGACGGCAACTACAA
GACCCGCGCCGAGGTGAAGTTCGAGGGCGACACCCTGGTGAACCGCATCGAGCTGAAGGGCATCGACTTC
AAGGAGGACGGCAACATCCTGGGGCACAAGCTGGAGTACAACTACAACAGCCACAACGTCTATATCATGG
CCGACAAGCAGAAGAACGGCATCAAGGTGAACTTCAAGATCCGCCACAACATCGAGGACGGCAGCGTGCA
GCTCGCCGACCACTACCAGCAGAACACCCCCATCGGCGACGGCCCCGTGCTGCTGCCCGACAACCACTAC
CTGAGCACCCAGTCCGCCCTGAGCAAAGACCCCAACGAGAAGCGCGATCACATGGTCCTGCTGGAGTTCG
TGACCGCCGCCGGGATCACTCTCGGCATGGACGAGCTGTACAAGTCCGGACTCAGATCTCGAGCTCAAGC
TTCGAATTCTGCAGTCGACGGTGGTAGTGCTTCCGGACTCAGATCCACGGCAAGCACGGAAAACTTTAAA
AATGTTAAAGAAAAATATCAGCAAATGCGAGGTGATGCTTTAAAAACAGAAATCCTGGCTGATTTCAAGG
ATAAACTGGCTGAAGCTACCGATGAACAGAGCCTTAAGCAAATTGTTGCTGAATTGAAAAGTAAAGATGA
ATATAGAATTTTGGCTAAGGGGCAAGGGTTAACAACCCAGCTTTTAGGGTTAAAGACAAGTTCAGTGTCT
TCATTTGAGAAAATGGTTGAGGAAACAAGAGAAAGTATTAAGTCTCAAGAAAGACAAACCATTAAGATAA
AATAAGGATCCACCGGATCTAGATAACTGATCATAATCAGCCATACCACATTTGTAGAGGTTTTACTTGC
TTTAAAAAACCTCCCACACCTCCCCCTGAACCTGAAACATAAAATGAATGCAATTGTTGTTGTTAACTTG
TTTATTGCAGCTTATAATGGTTACAAATAAAGCAATAGCATCACAAATTTCACAAATAAAGCATTTTTTT
CACTGCATTCTAGTTGTGGTTTGTCCAAACTCATCAATGTATCTTAACGCGTAAATTGTAAGCGTTAATA
TTTTGTTAAAATTCGCGTTAAATTTTTGTTAAATCAGCTCATTTTTTAACCAATAGGCCGAAATCGGCAA
AATCCCTTATAAATCAAAAGAATAGACCGAGATAGGGT
[37 nt withheld, positions 2139-2175]
AAAGAACGTGGACTCCAACGTCAAAGG
[49 nt withheld, positions 2203-2251]
T
[91 nt withheld, positions 2253-2343]
G
[124 nt withheld, positions 2345-2468]
CAGGTGGCACTTTTCGGGGAAATGTGCGCGGAACCCCTATTTGTTTATTTTTCTAAATACATTCAAATAT
GTATCCGCTCATGAGACAATAACCCTGATAAATGCTTCAATAATATTGAAAAAGGAAGAGTCCTGAGGCG
GAAAGAACCAGCTGTGGAATGTGTGTCAGTTAGGGTGTGGAAAGTCCCCAGGCTCCCCAGCAGGCAGAAG
TATGCAAAGCATGCATCTCAATTAGTCAGCAACCAGGTGTGGAAAGTCCCCAGGCTCCCCAGCAGGCAGA
AGTATGCAAAGCATGCATCTCAATTAGTCAGCAACCATAGTCCCGCCCCTAACTCCGCCCATCCCGCCCC
TAACTCCGCCCAGTTCCGCCCATTCTCCGCCCCATGGCTGACTAATTTTTTTTATTTATGCAGAGGCCGA
GGCCGCCTCGGCCTCTGAGCTATTCCAGAAGTAGTGAGGAGGCTTTTTTGGAGGCCTAGGCTTTTGCAAA
GATCGATCAAGAGACAGGATGAGGATCGTTTCGCATGATTGAACAAGATGGATTGCACGCAGGTTCTCCG
GCCGCTTGGGTGGAGAGGCTATTCGGCTATGACTGGGCACAACAGACAATCGGCTGCTCTGATGCCGCCG
TGTTCCGGCTGTCAGCGCAGGGGCGCCCGGTTCTTTTTGTCAAGACCGACCTGTCCGGTGCCCTGAATGA
ACTGCAAGACGAGGCAGCGCGGCTATCGTGGCTGGCCACGACGGGCGTTCCTTGCGCAGCTGTGCTCGAC
GTTGTCACTGAAGCGGGAAGGGACTGGCTGCTATTGGGCGAAGTGCCGGGGCAGGATCTCCTGTCATCTC
ACCTTGCTCCTGCCGAGAAAGTATCCATCATGGCTGATGCAATGCGGCGGCTGCATACGCTTGATCCGGC
TACCTGCCCATTCGACCACCAAGCGAAACATCGCATCGAGCGAGCACGTACTCGGATGGAAGCCGGTCTT
GTCGATCAGGATGATCTGGACGAAGAGCATCAGGGGCTCGCGCCAGCCGAACTGTTCGCCAGGCTCAAGG
CGAGCATGCCCGACGGCGAGGATCTCGTCGTGACCCATGGCGATGCCTGCTTGCCGAATATCATGGTGGA
AAATGGCCGCTTTTCTGGATTCATCGACTGTGGCCGGCTGGGTGTGGCGGACCGCTATCAGGACATAGCG
TTGGCTACCCGTGATATTGCTGAAGAGCTTGGCGGCGAATGGGCTGACCGCTTCCTCGTGCTTTACGGTA
TCGCCGCTCCCGATTCGCAGCGCATCGCCTTCTATCGCCTTCTTGACGAGTTCTTCTGAGCGGGACTCTG
GGGTTCGAAATGACCGACCAAGCGACGCCCAACCTGCCATCACGAGATTTCGATTCCACCGCCGCCTTCT
ATGAAAGGTTGGGCTTCGGAATCGTTTTCCGGGACGCCGGCTGGATGATCCTCCAGCGCGGGGATCTCAT
GCTGGAGTTCTTCGCCCACCCTAGGGGGAGGCTAACTGAAACACGGAAGGAGACAATACCGGAAGGAACC
CGCGCTATGACGGCAATAAAAAGACAGAATAAAACGCACGGTGTTGGGTCGTTTGTTCATAAACGCGGGG
TTCGGTCCCAGGGCTGGCACTCTGTCGATACCCCACCGAGACCCCATTGGGGCCAATACGCCCGCGTTTC
TTCCTTTTCCCCACCCCACCCCCCAAGTTCGGGTGAAGGCCCAGGGCTCGCAGCCAACGTCGGGGCGGCA
GGCCCTGCCATAGCCTCAGGTTACTCATATATACTTTAGATTGATTTAAAACTTCATTTTTAATTTAAAA
GGATCTAGGTGAAGATCCTTTTTGATAATCTCATGACCAAAATCCCTTAACGTGAGTTTTCGTTCCACTG
AGCGTCAGACCCCGTAGAAAAGATCAAAGGATCTTCTTGAGATCCTTTTTTTCTGCGCGTAATCTGCTGC
TTGCAAACAAAAAAACCACCGCTACCAGCGGTGGTTTGTTTGCCGGATCAAGAGCTACCAACTCTTTTTC
CGAAGGTAACTGGCTTCAGCAGAGCGCAGATACCAAATACTGTCCTTCTAGTGTAGCCGTAGTTAGGCCA
CCACTTCAAGAACTCTGTAGCACCGCCTACATACCTCGCTCTGCTAATCCTGTTACCAGTGGCTGCTGCC
AGTGGCGATAAGTCGTGTCTTACCGGGTTGGACTCAAGACGATAGTTACCGGATAAGGCGCAGCGGTCGG
GCTGAACGGGGGGTTCGTGCACACAGCCCAGCTTGGAGCGAACGACCTACACCGAACTGAGATACCTACA
GCGTGAGCTATGAGAAAGCGCCACGCTTCCCGAAGGGAGAAAGGCGGACAGGTATCCGGTAAGCGGCAGG
GTCGGAACAGGAGAGCGCACGAGGGAGCTTCCAGGGGGAAACGCCTGGTATCTTTATAGTCCTGTCGGGT
TTCGCCACCTCTGACTTGAGCGTCGATTTTTGTGATGCTCGTCAGGGGGGCGGAGCCTATGGAAAAACGC
CAGCAACGCGGCCTTTTTACGGTTCCTGGCCTTTTGCTGGCCTTTTGCTCACATGTTCTTTCCTGCGTTA
TCCCCTGATTCTGTGGATAACCGTATTACCGCCATGCAT
Features (pLannotate 1.2.2; 15 found; start..end, strand, type, name):
     61..364     +  enhancer       CMV enhancer: human cytomegalovirus immediate early enhancer
    365..568     +  promoter       CMV promoter: human cytomegalovirus (CMV) immediate early promoter
    658..1374    +  CDS            EGFP: EGFP is a basic (constitutively fluorescent) green fluorescent protein published in 1996, derived from Aequorea victoria. It is reported to be a rapidly-maturing weak dimer with moderate acid sensitivity.
   1375..1422    +  misc_feature   MCS (fragment): multiple cloning site
   1447..1752    +  CDS            P4M: high-affinity phosphatidylinositol 4-phosphate binding module of SidM (DrrA) from Legionella pneumophila (Hammond et al., 2014)
   1778..1862    +  CDS            large T antigen (fragment): large T antigen from SV40 (simian virus 40)
   1885..2006    +  polyA_signal   SV40 poly(A) signal: SV40 polyadenylation signal
   2040..2468    -  rep_origin     f1 ori (sequence partly withheld): f1 bacteriophage origin of replication; arrow indicates direction of (+) strand synthesis
   2495..2599    +  promoter       AmpR promoter: bla
   2601..2958    +  promoter       SV40 promoter: SV40 enhancer and early promoter
   2993..3787    +  CDS            NeoR/KanR: aminoglycoside phosphotransferase from Tn5; aph(3')-II (or nptII); confers resistance to neomycin, kanamycin, and G418 (Geneticin®)
   3808..3960    +  CDS            ble (fragment): BLE_KLEPN - Experimental evidence at protein level: Swiss-Prot protein existence level 1. Binding protein with a strong affinity to the bleomycin family of antibiotics. Binds to CL990; an antimitotic-antibiotic compound. From Klebsiella pneumoniae.
   4019..4066    +  polyA_signal   HSV TK poly(A) signal: herpes simplex virus thymidine kinase polyadenylation signal (Cole and Stacy, 1985)
   4157..4173    -  polyA_signal   bGH poly(A) signal (fragment): bovine growth hormone polyadenylation signal
   4395..4983    +  rep_origin     ori: high-copy-number ColE1/pMB1/pBR322/pUC origin of replication
