>Addgene plasmid #108121 | NES-EGFP-P4Mx1 | addgene full sequence | sequence record 207650 | Addgene NGS Result
AGTTATTAATAGTAATCAATTACGGGGTCATTAGTTCATAGCCCATATATGGAGTTCCGCGTTACATAAC
TTACGGTAAATGGCCCGCCTGGCTGACCGCCCAACGACCCCCGCCCATTGACGTCAATAATGACGTATGT
TCCCATAGTAACGCCAATAGGGACTTTCCATTGACGTCAATGGGTGGAGTATTTACGGTAAACTGCCCAC
TTGGCAGTACATCAAGTGTATCATATGCCAAGTACGCCCCCTATTGACGTCAATGACGGTAAATGGCCCG
CCTGGCATTATGCCCAGTACATGACCTTATGGGACTTTCCTACTTGGCAGTACATCTACGTATTAGTCAT
CGCTATTACCATGGTGATGCGGTTTTGGCAGTACATCAATGGGCGTGGATAGCGGTTTGACTCACGGGGA
TTTCCAAGTCTCCACCCCATTGACGTCAATGGGAGTTTGTTTTGGCACCAAAATCAACGGGACTTTCCAA
AATGTCGTAACAACTCCGCCCCATTGACGCAAATGGGCGGTAGGCGTGTACGGTGGGAGGTCTATATAAG
CAGAGCTGGTTTAGTGAACCGTCAGATCCGCTAGCCACCATGGCTCTGCAGAAAAAGTTGGAAGAGCTTG
AGCTGGATGAGGCACCGGTCGCCACCATGGTGAGCAAGGGCGAGGAGCTGTTCACCGGGGTGGTGCCCAT
CCTGGTCGAGCTGGACGGCGACGTAAACGGCCACAAGTTCAGCGTGTCCGGCGAGGGCGAGGGCGATGCC
ACCTACGGCAAGCTGACCCTGAAGTTCATCTGCACCACCGGCAAGCTGCCCGTGCCCTGGCCCACCCTCG
TGACCACCCTGACCTACGGCGTGCAGTGCTTCAGCCGCTACCCCGACCACATGAAGCAGCACGACTTCTT
CAAGTCCGCCATGCCCGAAGGCTACGTCCAGGAGCGCACCATCTTCTTCAAGGACGACGGCAACTACAAG
ACCCGCGCCGAGGTGAAGTTCGAGGGCGACACCCTGGTGAACCGCATCGAGCTGAAGGGCATCGACTTCA
AGGAGGACGGCAACATCCTGGGGCACAAGCTGGAGTACAACTACAACAGCCACAACGTCTATATCATGGC
CGACAAGCAGAAGAACGGCATCAAGGTGAACTTCAAGATCCGCCACAACATCGAGGACGGCAGCGTGCAG
CTCGCCGACCACTACCAGCAGAACACCCCCATCGGCGACGGCCCCGTGCTGCTGCCCGACAACCACTACC
TGAGCACCCAGTCCGCCCTGAGCAAAGACCCCAACGAGAAGCGCGATCACATGGTCCTGCTGGAGTTCGT
GACCGCCGCCGGGATCACTCTCGGCATGGACGAGCTGTACAAGTCCGGACTCAGATCTCGAGCTCAAGCT
TCGAATTCTGCAGTCGACGGTGGTAGTGCTTCCGGACTCAGATCCACGGCAAGCACGGAAAACTTTAAAA
ATGTTAAAGAAAAATATCAGCAAATGCGAGGTGATGCTTTAAAAACAGAAATCCTGGCTGATTTCAAGGA
TAAACTGGCTGAAGCTACCGATGAACAGAGCCTTAAGCAAATTGTTGCTGAATTGAAAAGTAAAGATGAA
TATAGAATTTTGGCTAAGGGGCAAGGGTTAACAACCCAGCTTTTAGGGTTAAAGACAAGTTCAGTGTCTT
CATTTGAGAAAATGGTTGAGGAAACAAGAGAAAGTATTAAGTCTCAAGAAAGACAAACCATTAAGATAAA
ATAAGGATCCACCGGATCTAGATAACTGATCATAATCAGCCATACCACATTTGTAGAGGTTTTACTTGCT
TTAAAAAACCTCCCACACCTCCCCCTGAACCTGAAACATAAAATGAATGCAATTGTTGTTGTTAACTTGT
TTATTGCAGCTTATAATGGTTACAAATAAAGCAATAGCATCACAAATTTCACAAATAAAGCATTTTTTTC
ACTGCATTCTAGTTGTGGTTTGTCCAAACTCATCAATGTATCTTAACGCGTAAATTGTAAGCGTTAATAT
TTTGTTAAAATTCGCGTTAAATTTTTGTTAAATCAGCTCATTTTTTAACCAATAGGCCGAAATCGGCAAA
ATCCCTTATAAATCAAAAGAATAGACCGAGATAGGGT
[37 nt withheld, positions 2138-2174]
AAAGAACGTGGACTCCAACGTCAAAGG
[49 nt withheld, positions 2202-2250]
T
[91 nt withheld, positions 2252-2342]
G
[124 nt withheld, positions 2344-2467]
CAGGTGGCACTTTTCGGGGAAATGTGCGCGGAACCCCTATTTGTTTATTTTTCTAAATACATTCAAATAT
GTATCCGCTCATGAGACAATAACCCTGATAAATGCTTCAATAATATTGAAAAAGGAAGAGTCCTGAGGCG
GAAAGAACCAGCTGTGGAATGTGTGTCAGTTAGGGTGTGGAAAGTCCCCAGGCTCCCCAGCAGGCAGAAG
TATGCAAAGCATGCATCTCAATTAGTCAGCAACCAGGTGTGGAAAGTCCCCAGGCTCCCCAGCAGGCAGA
AGTATGCAAAGCATGCATCTCAATTAGTCAGCAACCATAGTCCCGCCCCTAACTCCGCCCATCCCGCCCC
TAACTCCGCCCAGTTCCGCCCATTCTCCGCCCCATGGCTGACTAATTTTTTTTATTTATGCAGAGGCCGA
GGCCGCCTCGGCCTCTGAGCTATTCCAGAAGTAGTGAGGAGGCTTTTTTGGAGGCCTAGGCTTTTGCAAA
GATCGATCAAGAGACAGGATGAGGATCGTTTCGCATGATTGAACAAGATGGATTGCACGCAGGTTCTCCG
GCCGCTTGGGTGGAGAGGCTATTCGGCTATGACTGGGCACAACAGACAATCGGCTGCTCTGATGCCGCCG
TGTTCCGGCTGTCAGCGCAGGGGCGCCCGGTTCTTTTTGTCAAGACCGACCTGTCCGGTGCCCTGAATGA
ACTGCAAGACGAGGCAGCGCGGCTATCGTGGCTGGCCACGACGGGCGTTCCTTGCGCAGCTGTGCTCGAC
GTTGTCACTGAAGCGGGAAGGGACTGGCTGCTATTGGGCGAAGTGCCGGGGCAGGATCTCCTGTCATCTC
ACCTTGCTCCTGCCGAGAAAGTATCCATCATGGCTGATGCAATGCGGCGGCTGCATACGCTTGATCCGGC
TACCTGCCCATTCGACCACCAAGCGAAACATCGCATCGAGCGAGCACGTACTCGGATGGAAGCCGGTCTT
GTCGATCAGGATGATCTGGACGAAGAGCATCAGGGGCTCGCGCCAGCCGAACTGTTCGCCAGGCTCAAGG
CGAGCATGCCCGACGGCGAGGATCTCGTCGTGACCCATGGCGATGCCTGCTTGCCGAATATCATGGTGGA
AAATGGCCGCTTTTCTGGATTCATCGACTGTGGCCGGCTGGGTGTGGCGGACCGCTATCAGGACATAGCG
TTGGCTACCCGTGATATTGCTGAAGAGCTTGGCGGCGAATGGGCTGACCGCTTCCTCGTGCTTTACGGTA
TCGCCGCTCCCGATTCGCAGCGCATCGCCTTCTATCGCCTTCTTGACGAGTTCTTCTGAGCGGGACTCTG
GGGTTCGAAATGACCGACCAAGCGACGCCCAACCTGCCATCACGAGATTTCGATTCCACCGCCGCCTTCT
ATGAAAGGTTGGGCTTCGGAATCGTTTTCCGGGACGCCGGCTGGATGATCCTCCAGCGCGGGGATCTCAT
GCTGGAGTTCTTCGCCCACCCTAGGGGGAGGCTAACTGAAACACGGAAGGAGACAATACCGGAAGGAACC
CGCGCTATGACGGCAATAAAAAGACAGAATAAAACGCACGGTGTTGGGTCGTTTGTTCATAAACGCGGGG
TTCGGTCCCAGGGCTGGCACTCTGTCGATACCCCACCGAGACCCCATTGGGGCCAATACGCCCGCGTTTC
TTCCTTTTCCCCACCCCACCCCCCAAGTTCGGGTGAAGGCCCAGGGCTCGCAGCCAACGTCGGGGCGGCA
GGCCCTGCCATAGCCTCAGGTTACTCATATATACTTTAGATTGATTTAAAACTTCATTTTTAATTTAAAA
GGATCTAGGTGAAGATCCTTTTTGATAATCTCATGACCAAAATCCCTTAACGTGAGTTTTCGTTCCACTG
AGCGTCAGACCCCGTAGAAAAGATCAAAGGATCTTCTTGAGATCCTTTTTTTCTGCGCGTAATCTGCTGC
TTGCAAACAAAAAAACCACCGCTACCAGCGGTGGTTTGTTTGCCGGATCAAGAGCTACCAACTCTTTTTC
CGAAGGTAACTGGCTTCAGCAGAGCGCAGATACCAAATACTGTTCTTCTAGTGTAGCCGTAGTTAGGCCA
CCACTTCAAGAACTCTGTAGCACCGCCTACATACCTCGCTCTGCTAATCCTGTTACCAGTGGCTGCTGCC
AGTGGCGATAAGTCGTGTCTTACCGGGTTGGACTCAAGACGATAGTTACCGGATAAGGCGCAGCGGTCGG
GCTGAACGGGGGGTTCGTGCACACAGCCCAGCTTGGAGCGAACGACCTACACCGAACTGAGATACCTACA
GCGTGAGCTATGAGAAAGCGCCACGCTTCCCGAAGGGAGAAAGGCGGACAGGTATCCGGTAAGCGGCAGG
GTCGGAACAGGAGAGCGCACGAGGGAGCTTCCAGGGGGAAACGCCTGGTATCTTTATAGTCCTGTCGGGT
TTCGCCACCTCTGACTTGAGCGTCGATTTTTGTGATGCTCGTCAGGGGGGCGGAGCCTATGGAAAAACGC
CAGCAACGCGGCCTTTTTACGGTTCCTGGCCTTTTGCTGGCCTTTTGCTCACATGTTCTTTCCTGCGTTA
TCCCCTGATTCTGTGGATAACCGTATTACCGCCATGCATT
Features (pLannotate 1.2.2; 15 found; start..end, strand, type, name):
     60..363     +  enhancer       CMV enhancer: human cytomegalovirus immediate early enhancer
    364..567     +  promoter       CMV promoter: human cytomegalovirus (CMV) immediate early promoter
    657..1373    +  CDS            EGFP: EGFP is a basic (constitutively fluorescent) green fluorescent protein published in 1996, derived from Aequorea victoria. It is reported to be a rapidly-maturing weak dimer with moderate acid sensitivity.
   1374..1421    +  misc_feature   MCS (fragment): multiple cloning site
   1446..1751    +  CDS            P4M: high-affinity phosphatidylinositol 4-phosphate binding module of SidM (DrrA) from Legionella pneumophila (Hammond et al., 2014)
   1777..1861    +  CDS            large T antigen (fragment): large T antigen from SV40 (simian virus 40)
   1884..2005    +  polyA_signal   SV40 poly(A) signal: SV40 polyadenylation signal
   2039..2467    -  rep_origin     f1 ori (sequence partly withheld): f1 bacteriophage origin of replication; arrow indicates direction of (+) strand synthesis
   2494..2598    +  promoter       AmpR promoter: bla
   2600..2957    +  promoter       SV40 promoter: SV40 enhancer and early promoter
   2992..3786    +  CDS            NeoR/KanR: aminoglycoside phosphotransferase from Tn5; aph(3')-II (or nptII); confers resistance to neomycin, kanamycin, and G418 (Geneticin®)
   3807..3959    +  CDS            ble (fragment): BLE_KLEPN - Experimental evidence at protein level: Swiss-Prot protein existence level 1. Binding protein with a strong affinity to the bleomycin family of antibiotics. Binds to CL990; an antimitotic-antibiotic compound. From Klebsiella pneumoniae.
   4018..4065    +  polyA_signal   HSV TK poly(A) signal: herpes simplex virus thymidine kinase polyadenylation signal (Cole and Stacy, 1985)
   4156..4172    -  polyA_signal   bGH poly(A) signal (fragment): bovine growth hormone polyadenylation signal
   4394..4982    +  rep_origin     ori: high-copy-number ColE1/pMB1/pBR322/pUC origin of replication
