[The description below was written by a language model from this plasmid's Addgene catalogue record and pLannotate feature annotations shown in this document.]
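Description:
NES-EGFP-P4Mx1 is a mammalian expression plasmid built on the pEGFP-C1 backbone that encodes a genetically encoded fluorescent biosensor for the lipid phosphatidylinositol 4-phosphate (PI4P). It is maintained in E. coli as a high-copy plasmid through a ColE1/pUC-type origin and selected with kanamycin. The same Tn5 NeoR/KanR gene sits behind tandem bacterial (bla) and SV40 early promoters and is followed by an HSV TK polyadenylation signal, so it can also provide G418 selection in mammalian cells. An f1 origin is present as well. Short annotated fragments of ble, SV40 large T antigen and a bGH poly(A) signal appear to be backbone remnants or partial matches rather than functional parts.

The payload is a single fusion protein driven by the CMV immediate early enhancer and promoter and terminated by the SV40 poly(A) signal. According to the insert name, it consists of residues 32–44 of Xenopus laevis map2k1.L at the N terminus, followed by EGFP, a linker derived from the remaining multiple cloning site, and residues 546–647 of Legionella pneumophila SidM (DrrA). The last of these is the P4M domain, a high-affinity PI4P-binding module, present here in one copy as the "x1" in the name suggests. The map2k1 segment is not annotated in the feature tables but would fit in the gap between the promoter and EGFP; going by the plasmid name, it serves as a nuclear export signal, which would keep unbound probe out of the nucleus. In transfected cells, the EGFP signal reports the membranes where PI4P accumulates, allowing live imaging of the distribution and turnover of this lipid. The depositor and sequencing-derived records are the same length and carry the same features, offset by one nucleotide.
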