Addgene plasmid #108121: NES-EGFP-P4Mx1
Purpose: PI4P biosensor
Depositing lab: Gerry Hammond. Depositing organization: University of Pittsburgh (University, School of Medicine, and Cancer Institute). Publication: SAC1 degrades its lipid substrate PtdIns4P in the endoplasmic reticulum to maintain a steep chemical gradient with donor membranes. Zewe JP, Wills RC, Sangappa S, Goulden BD, Hammond GR. Elife. 2018 Feb 20;7. pii: 35588. doi: 10.7554/eLife.35588. 35588 PubMed 29461204.
Backbone
  Vector backbone: pEGFP-C1
  Vector type: Mammalian Expression
Growth in bacteria
  Bacterial resistance: Kanamycin, 50 μg/mL
  Growth temperature: 37°C
  Growth strain: DH5alpha
  Copy number: High Copy
Gene/Insert
  Gene/Insert name: X.leavis map2k1.L(32-44):EGFP:L. penomophila SidM(546-647)
  Promoter: CMV
  Cloning method: Gibson Cloning
Terms and licenses: Academic/Nonprofit Terms; Industry Terms: Not Available to Industry
How to cite: NES-EGFP-P4Mx1 was a gift from Gerry Hammond (Addgene plasmid # 108121 ; http://n2t.net/addgene:108121 ; RRID:Addgene_108121)
